Addgene plasmid #48844: pGGF003
Purpose: Provides a D-alanine resistance cassette as GreenGate module.
Depositing lab: Jan Lohmann. Depositing organization: Universitaet Heidelberg. Publication: GreenGate - A Novel, Versatile, and Efficient Cloning System for Plant Transgenesis. Lampropoulos A, Sutikovic Z, Wenzl C, Maegele I, Lohmann JU, Forner J. PLoS One. 2013 Dec 20;8(12):e83043. doi: 10.1371/journal.pone.0083043. PubMed 24376629.
Backbone
  Vector backbone: pUC19
  Backbone size w/o insert (bp): 2686
  Vector type: Golden Gate compatible cloning vector
Growth in bacteria
  Bacterial resistance: Ampicillin, 100 μg/mL
  Growth temperature: 37°C
  Growth strain: Mach1
  Copy number: High Copy
Gene/Insert
  Gene/Insert name: pMAS::D-AlanineR::tMAS (alt name: D-alanine resistance cassette)
  Species: Synthetic
  Insert size (bp): 1758
  Cloning method: Unknown
Terms and licenses: Academic/Nonprofit Terms; Industry Terms: Not Available to Industry
Depositor comments: This plasmid is designed for Golden Gate cloning using the BsaI enzyme. Plasmid Features (listed as bp in full plasmid sequence): BsaI site #1 = 2241-2251bp D-alanine resistance cassette with MAS promoter and terminator = 2252-4009bp BsaI site #2 = 4010-4020bp
How to cite: pGGF003 was a gift from Jan Lohmann (Addgene plasmid # 48844 ; http://n2t.net/addgene:48844 ; RRID:Addgene_48844)
