[The description below was written by a language model from this plasmid's Addgene catalogue record and pLannotate feature annotations shown in this document.]
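Description:
pGGF003 is a GreenGate entry module built on a pUC19 backbone, classed as a Golden Gate-compatible cloning vector for assembling plant transformation constructs. It is propagated in E. coli as a high-copy plasmid through the ColE1/pUC-type origin and selected with ampicillin via the β-lactamase gene under its native bla promoter. The annotated sequence is about 4.4 kb, consistent with the stated backbone plus a roughly 1.76 kb insert. Remnants of the pUC lac region (CAP site, lac promoter and operator, and lacZα and lacI fragments) flank the cloning site, as do outward-lying SP6 and T7 phage promoters, along with small bom and rop fragments; none of these has a stated role in the module's function.

The payload is a complete plant selectable marker cassette, pMAS::D-AlanineR::tMAS. The mannopine synthase (MAS) promoter drives a coding sequence that the annotation matches to DAO1, the D-amino acid oxidase of the yeast Rhodosporidium toruloides (Rhodotorula gracilis), followed by the MAS terminator. D-amino acid oxidase metabolises D-amino acids, so plants expressing it can tolerate D-alanine concentrations that are toxic to untransformed tissue, which is the basis of the resistance named in the record. The cassette is bracketed by two BsaI sites, so digestion with this type IIS enzyme releases it with defined overhangs for ordered, one-pot ligation with other GreenGate modules. The specific overhangs and the position of this module in the assembly order are not given in the record. Its use is to supply the plant resistance cassette when building transgenes for plant transgenesis with the GreenGate system.
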