Features (pLannotate 1.2.2; 15 found; start..end, strand, type, name):
     96..200     +  promoter       AmpR promoter: bla
    201..1061    +  CDS            AmpR: β-lactamase; bla; confers resistance to ampicillin, carbenicillin, and related antibiotics
   1232..1820    +  rep_origin     ori: high-copy-number ColE1/pMB1/pBR322/pUC origin of replication
   2003..2095    +  CDS            lacI (fragment): lac repressor; lacI; The lac repressor binds to the lac operator to inhibit transcription in E. coli. This inhibition can be relieved by adding lactose or isopropyl-β-D-thiogalactopyranoside (IPTG).
   2108..2129    +  protein_bind   CAP binding site: CAP binding activates transcription in the presence of cAMP. E. coli catabolite activator protein
   2144..2174    +  promoter       lac promoter: promoter for the E. coli lac operon
   2182..2198    +  protein_bind   lac operator: The lac repressor binds to the lac operator to inhibit transcription in E. coli. This inhibition can be relieved by adding lactose or isopropyl-β-D-thiogalactopyranoside (IPTG). lac repressor encoded by lacI
   2212..2230    +  promoter       SP6 promoter: promoter for bacteriophage SP6 RNA polymerase
   2254..2634    +  promoter       MAS promoter: mannopine synthase promoter (Velten et al., 1984)
   2645..3748    +  CDS            DAO1 (sequence partly withheld): OXDA_RHOTO - Experimental evidence at protein level: Swiss-Prot protein existence level 1. This enzyme can effectively convert cephalosporin C into 7- beta-(5-carboxy-5-oxopentanamido)-cephalosporinic acid. From Rhodosporidium toruloides (Yeast) (Rhodotorula gracilis).
   3757..4009    +  terminator     MAS terminator: mannopine synthase terminator
   4031..4049    -  promoter       T7 promoter: promoter for bacteriophage T7 RNA polymerase
   4051..4203    +  CDS            lacZα (fragment): LacZα fragment of β-galactosidase; lacZ fragment
   4209..4308    -  misc_feature   bom (fragment): basis of mobility region from pBR322
   4410..1       -  CDS            rop (fragment) (across the origin): Rop protein, which maintains plasmids at low copy number; rop
>Addgene plasmid #48844 | pGGF003 | depositor full sequence | sequence record 71256 | Full Sequence
GACGAAAGGGCCTCGTGATACGCCTATTTTTATAGGTTAATGTCATGATAATAATGGTTTCTTAGACGTC
AGGTGGCACTTTTCGGGGAAATGTGCGCGGAACCCCTATTTGTTTATTTTTCTAAATACATTCAAATATG
TATCCGCTCATGAGACAATAACCCTGATAAATGCTTCAATAATATTGAAAAAGGAAGAGTATGAGTATTC
AACATTTCCGTGTCGCCCTTATTCCCTTTTTTGCGGCATTTTGCCTTCCTGTTTTTGCTCACCCAGAAAC
GCTGGTGAAAGTAAAAGATGCTGAAGATCAGTTGGGTGCACGAGTGGGTTACATCGAACTGGATCTCAAC
AGCGGTAAGATCCTTGAGAGTTTTCGCCCCGAAGAACGTTTTCCAATGATGAGCACTTTTAAAGTTCTGC
TATGTGGCGCGGTATTATCCCGTATTGACGCCGGGCAAGAGCAACTCGGTCGCCGCATACACTATTCTCA
GAATGACTTGGTTGAGTACTCACCAGTCACAGAAAAGCATCTTACGGATGGCATGACAGTAAGAGAATTA
TGCAGTGCTGCCATAACCATGAGTGATAACACTGCGGCCAACTTACTTCTGACAACGATCGGAGGACCGA
AGGAGCTAACCGCTTTTTTGCACAACATGGGGGATCATGTAACTCGCCTTGATCGTTGGGAACCGGAGCT
GAATGAAGCCATACCAAACGACGAGCGTGACACCACGATGCCTGTAGCAATGGCAACAACGTTGCGCAAA
CTATTAACTGGCGAACTACTTACTCTAGCTTCCCGGCAACAATTAATAGACTGGATGGAGGCGGATAAAG
TTGCAGGACCACTTCTGCGCTCGGCCCTTCCGGCTGGCTGGTTTATTGCTGATAAATCTGGAGCCGGTGA
GCGTGGCTCTCGAGGTATCATTGCAGCACTGGGGCCAGATGGTAAGCCCTCCCGTATCGTAGTTATCTAC
ACGACGGGGAGTCAGGCAACTATGGATGAACGAAATAGACAGATCGCTGAGATAGGTGCCTCACTGATTA
AGCATTGGTAACTGTCAGACCAAGTTTACTCATATATACTTTAGATTGATTTAAAACTTCATTTTTAATT
TAAAAGGATCTAGGTGAAGATCCTTTTTGATAATCTCATGACCAAAATCCCTTAACGTGAGTTTTCGTTC
CACTGAGCGTCAGACCCCGTAGAAAAGATCAAAGGATCTTCTTGAGATCCTTTTTTTCTGCGCGTAATCT
GCTGCTTGCAAACAAAAAAACCACCGCTACCAGCGGTGGTTTGTTTGCCGGATCAAGAGCTACCAACTCT
TTTTCCGAAGGTAACTGGCTTCAGCAGAGCGCAGATACCAAATACTGTTCTTCTAGTGTAGCCGTAGTTA
GGCCACCACTTCAAGAACTCTGTAGCACCGCCTACATACCTCGCTCTGCTAATCCTGTTACCAGTGGCTG
CTGCCAGTGGCGATAAGTCGTGTCTTACCGGGTTGGACTCAAGACGATAGTTACCGGATAAGGCGCAGCG
GTCGGGCTGAACGGGGGGTTCGTGCACACAGCCCAGCTTGGAGCGAACGACCTACACCGAACTGAGATAC
CTACAGCGTGAGCTATGAGAAAGCGCCACGCTTCCCGAAGGGAGAAAGGCGGACAGGTATCCGGTAAGCG
GCAGGGTCGGAACAGGAGAGCGCACGAGGGAGCTTCCAGGGGGAAACGCCTGGTATCTTTATAGTCCTGT
CGGGTTTCGCCACCTCTGACTTGAGCGTCGATTTTTGTGATGCTCGTCAGGGGGGCGGAGCCTATGGAAA
AACGCCAGCAACGCGGCCTTTTTACGGTTCCTGGCCTTTTGCTGGCCTTTTGCTCACATGTTCTTTCCTG
CGTTATCCCCTGATTCTGTGGATAACCGTATTACCGCCTTTGAGTGAGCTGATACCGCTCGCCGCAGCCG
AACGACCGAGCGCAGCGAGTCAGTGAGCGAGGAAGCGGAAGAGCGCCCAATACGCAAACCGCCTCTCCCC
GCGCGTTGGCCGATTCATTAATGCAGCTGGCACGACAGGTTTCCCGACTGGAAAGCGGGCAGTGAGCGCA
ACGCAATTAATGTGAGTTAGCTCACTCATTAGGCACCCCAGGCTTTACACTTTATGCTTCCGGCTCGTAT
GTTGTGTGGAATTGTGAGCGGATAACAATTTCACACGAGCTATTTAGGTGACACTATAGAAGTGAAGCTT
GGTCTCAACTAGTTTTTCAAATCAGTGCGCAAGACGTGACGTAAGTATCCGAGTCAGTTTTTATTTTTCT
ACTAATTTGGTCGTTTATTTCGGCGTGTAGGACATGGCAACCGGGCCTGAATTTCGCGGGTATTCTGTTT
CTATTCCAACTTTTTCTTGATCCGCAGCCATTAACGACTTTTGAATAGATACGCTGACACGCCAAGCCTC
GCTAGTCAAAAGTGTACCAAACAACGCTTTACAGCAAGAACGGAATGCGCGTGACGCTCGCGGTGACGCC
ATTTCGCCTTTTCAGAAATGGATAAATAGCCTTGCTTCCTATTATATCTTCCCAAATTACCAATACATTA
CACTAGCATCTGAATTTCATAACCAATCTCGATACACCAAATCGGGTACCAACAATG
[1092 nt withheld, positions 2648-3739]
TCGAAGTTGTAGGAGCTCTTGGACTCCCATGTTGGCAAAGGCAACCAAACAAACAATGAATGATCCGCTC
CTGCATATGGGGCGGTTTGAGTATTTCAACTGCCATTTGGGCTGAATTGAAGACATGCTCCTGTCAGAAA
TTCCGTGATCTTACTCAATATTCAGTAATCTCGGCCAATATCCTAAATGTGCGTGGCTTTATCTGTCTTT
GTATTGTTTCATCAATTCATGTAACGTTTGCTTTTCTTATGAATTTTCAAATAAATTATCGTATTGAGAC
CGAATTCTCGCCCTATAGTGAGTCGTATTACCTGGCCGTCGTTTTACAACGTCGTGACTGGGAAAACCCT
GGCGTTACCCAACTTAATCGCCTTGCAGCACATCCCCCTTTCGCCAGCTGGCGTAATAGCGAAGAGGCCC
GCACCGATCGCCCTTCCCAACAGTTGCGCAGCCTGAATGGCGAATGGCGCCTGATGCGGTATTTTCTCCT
TACGCATCTGTGCGGTATTTCACACCGCATATGGTGCACTCTCAGTACAATCTGCTCTGATGCCGCATAG
TTAAGCCAGCCCCGACACCCGCCAACACCCGCTGACGCGCCCTGACGGGCTTGTCTGCTCCCGGCATCCG
CTTACAGACAAGCTGTGACCGTCTCCGGGAGCTGCATGTGTCAGAGGTTTTCACCGTCATCACCGAAACG
CGCGA
