>Addgene plasmid #48844 | pGGF003 | depositor partial sequence | sequence record 71257 | pMAS::D-AlanineR::tMAS
GTTTTTCAAATCAGTGCGCAAGACGTGACGTAAGTATCCGAGTCAGTTTTTATTTTTCTACTAATTTGGT
CGTTTATTTCGGCGTGTAGGACATGGCAACCGGGCCTGAATTTCGCGGGTATTCTGTTTCTATTCCAACT
TTTTCTTGATCCGCAGCCATTAACGACTTTTGAATAGATACGCTGACACGCCAAGCCTCGCTAGTCAAAA
GTGTACCAAACAACGCTTTACAGCAAGAACGGAATGCGCGTGACGCTCGCGGTGACGCCATTTCGCCTTT
TCAGAAATGGATAAATAGCCTTGCTTCCTATTATATCTTCCCAAATTACCAATACATTACACTAGCATCT
GAATTTCATAACCAATCTCGATACACCAAATCGGGTACCAACAATG
[1092 nt withheld, positions 397-1488]
TCGAAGTTGTAGGAGCTCTTGGACTCCCATGTTGGCAAAGGCAACCAAACAAACAATGAATGATCCGCTC
CTGCATATGGGGCGGTTTGAGTATTTCAACTGCCATTTGGGCTGAATTGAAGACATGCTCCTGTCAGAAA
TTCCGTGATCTTACTCAATATTCAGTAATCTCGGCCAATATCCTAAATGTGCGTGGCTTTATCTGTCTTT
GTATTGTTTCATCAATTCATGTAACGTTTGCTTTTCTTATGAATTTTCAAATAAATTATC
