>Addgene plasmid #48844 | pGGF003 | addgene partial sequence | sequence record 72453 | Lac-promoter 5'-CACTTTATGCTTCCGGCTCG-3'
CACGAGCTATTTAGGTGACACTATAGAAGTGAAGCTTGGTCTCAACTAGTTTTTCAAATCAGTGCGCAAG
ACGTGACGTAAGTATCCGAGTCAGTTTTTATTTTTCTACTAATTTGGTCGTTTATTTCGGCGTGTAGGAC
ATGGCAACCGGGCCTGAATTTCGCGGGTATTCTGTTTCTATTCCAACTTTTTCTTGATCCGCAGCCATTA
ACGACTTTTGAATAGATACGCTGACACGCCAAGCCTCGCTAGTCAAAAGTGTACCAAACAACGCTTTACA
GCAAGAACGGAATGCGCGTGACGCTCGCGGTGACGCCATTTCGCCTTTTCAGAAATGGATAAATAGCCTT
GCTTCCTATTATATCTTCCCAAATTACCAATACATTACACTAGCATCTGAATTTCATAACCAATCTCGAT
ACACCAAATCGGGTACCAACAATG
[441 nt withheld, positions 445-885]
