>Addgene plasmid #48844 | pGGF003 | addgene partial sequence | sequence record 72514 | M13pUC-Fwd 5'-CCCAGTCACGACGTTGTAAAACG-3'
CTATAGGGCGAGAATTCGGTCTCAATACGATAATTTATTTGAAAATTCATAAGAAAAGCAAACGTTACAT
GAATTGATGAAACAATACAAAGACAGATAAAGCCACGCACATTTAGGATATTGGCCGAGATTACTGAATA
TTGAGTAAGATCACGGAATTTCTGACAGGAGCATGTCTTCAATTCAGCCCAAATGGCAGTTGAAATACTC
AAACCGCCCCATATGCAGGAGCGGATCATTCATTGTTTGTTTGGTTGCCTTTGCCAACATGGGAGTCCAA
GAGCTCCTACAACTTCGA
[506 nt withheld, positions 299-804]
